>Addgene plasmid #239266 | pSLQ10530 | addgene full sequence | sequence record 474747 | Addgene NGS Result
TCGGGCCTGTCGGGTCCCCTCGGGGTTGGGAGGTGGGTCTGAAACGATAATGGTGAATATCCCTGCCTAA
CTCTATTCACTATAGAAAGTACAGCAAAAACTATTCTTAAACCTACCAAGCCTCCTACTATCATTATGAA
TAATTTTATATACCACAGCCAATTTGTTATGTTAAACCAATTCCACAAACTTGCCCATTTATCTAATTCC
AATAATTCTTGTTCATTCTTTTCTTGCTGGTTTTGCGATTCTTCAATTAAGGAGTGTATTAAGCTTGTGT
AATTGTTAATTTCTCTGTCCCACTCCATCCAGGTCGTGTGATTCCAAATCTGTTCCAGAGATTTATTACT
CCAACTAGCATTCCAAGGCACAGCAGTGGTGCAAATGAGTTTTCCAGAGCAACCCCAAATCCCCAGGAGC
TGTTGATCCTTTAGGTATCTTTCCACAGCCAGGATTCTTGCCTGGAGCTGCTTGATGCCCCAGACTGTGA
GTTGCAACAGATGCTGTTGCGCCTCAATAGCCCTCAGCAAATTGTTCTGCTGCTGCACTATACCAGACAA
TAATTGTCTGGCCTGTACCGTCAGCGTCATTGACGCTGCGCCCATAGTGCTTCCTGCTGCTCCCAAGAAC
CCAAGGAACAAAGCTCCTATTCCCACTGCTCTTTTTTCTCTCTGCACCACTCTTCTCTTTGCCTTGGTGG
GTGCTACTCCTAATGGTTCAATTTTTACTACTTTATATTTATATAATTCACTTCTCCAATTGTCCCTCAT
ATCTCCTCCTCCAGGTCTGAAGATCAGCGGCCGGCCGCTTGCTGTGCGGTGGTCTTACTTTTGTTTTGCT
CTTCCTCTATCTTGTCTAAAGCTTCCTTGGTGTCTTTTATCTCTATCCTTTGATGCACACAATAGAGGGT
TGCTACTGTATTATATAATGATCTAAGTTCTTCTGATCCTGTCTGAAGGGATGGTTGTAGCTGTCCCAGT
ATTTGTCTACAGCCTTCTGATGTTTCTAACAGGCCAGGATTAACTGCGAATCGTTCTAGCTCCCTGCTTG
CCCATACTATATGTTTTAATTTATATTTTTTCTTTCCCCCTGGCCTTAACCGAATTTTTTCCCATCGCGA
TCTAATTCTCCCCCGCTTAATACTGACGCTCTCGCACCCATCTCTCTCCTTCTAGCCTCCGCTAGTCAAA
ATTTTTGGCGTACTCACCAGTCGCCGCCCCTCGCCTCTTGCCGTGCGCGCTTCAGCAAGCCGAGTCCTGC
GTCGAGAGAGCTCCTCTGGTTTCCCTTTCGCTTTCAAGTCCCTGTTCGGGCGCCACTGCTAGAGATTTTC
CACACTGACTAAAAGGGTCTGAGGGATCTCTAGTTACCAGAGTCACACAACAGACGGGCACACACTACTT
GAAGCACTCAAGGCAAGCTTTATTGAGGCTTAAGCAGTGGGTTCCCTAGTTAGCCAGAGAGCTCCCAGGC
TCAGATCTGGTCTAACCAGAGAGACCCAGTACAGGCAAAAAGCAGCTGCTTATATGCAGGATCTGAGGGC
TCGCCACTCCCCAGTCCCGCCCAGGCCACGCCTCCCTGGAAAGTCCCCAGCGGAAAGTCCCTTGTAGCAA
GCTCGATATCAGCAGTTCTTGAAGTACTCCGGATGCAGCTCTCGGGCCACGTGATGAAATGCTAGGCGGC
TGTCAAACCTCCACTCTAACACTTCTCTCTCCGGGTCATCCATCCCATGCAGGCTCACAGGGTGTAACAA
GCTGGTGTTCTCTCCTTTATTGGCCTCTTCTACCTTATCTGGCTCAACTGGTACTAGCTTGTAGCACCAT
CCAAAGGTCAGTGGATATCTGACCCCTGGCCCTGGTGTGTAGTTCTGCTAATCAGGGAAGTAGCCTTGTG
TGTGGTAGATCCACAGATCAAGGATATCTTGTCTTCTTTGGGAGTGAATTAGCCCTTCCAACTACTAAGT
TTGTAGTACATATTTAACAAATACAATTTCTTTAAAATGAAAATAATTCAGAGGAATCACAGGTTTAGAG
TAAATGAAACCACAGGTAATTGGCAGTGGTAATAGGGTATGGGGTGGGAAGTTTGGGATGATTTTGGTTA
GCTTGAGTTATCCAGTTGATCCAGACATGATAAGATACATTGATGAGTTTGGACAAACCACAACTAGAAT
GCAGTGAAAAAAATGCTTTATTTGTGAAATTTGTGATGCTATTGCTTTATTTGTAACCATTATAAGCTGC
AATAAACAAGTTAACAACAACAATTGCATTCATTTTATGTTTCAGGTTCAGGGGGAGGTGTGGGAGGTTT
TTTAAAGCAAGTAAAACCTCTACAAATGTGGTATGGCTGATTATGATCTCTAGTCAAGGCACTATACATC
AAATATTCCTTATTAACCCCTTTACAAATTAAAAAGCTAAAGGTACACAATTTTTGAGCATAGTTATTAA
TAGCAGACACTCTATGCCTGTGTGGAGTAAGAAAAAACAGTATGTTATGATTATAACTGTTATGCCTACT
TATAAAGGTTACAGAATATTTTTCCATAATTTTCTTGTATAGCAGTGCAGCTTTTTCCTTTGTGGTGTAA
ATAGCAAAGCAAGCAAGAGTTCTATTACTAAACACAGCATGACTCAAAAAACTTAGCAATTCTGAAGGAA
AGTCCTTGGGGTCTTCTACCTTTCTCTTCTTTTTTGGAGGAGTAGAATGTTGAGAGTCAGCAGTAGCCTC
ATCATCACTAGATGGCATTTCTTCTGAGCAAAACAGGTTTTCCTCATTAAAGGCATTCCACCACTGCTCC
CATTCATCAGTTCCATAGGTTGGAATCTAAAATACACAAACAATTAGAATCAGTAGTTTAACACATTATA
CACTTAAAAATTTTATATTTACCTTAGAGCTTTAAATCTCTGTAGGTAGTTTGTCCAATTATGTCACACC
ACAGAAGTAAGGTTCCTTCACAAAGATCCGGGGCCCACTCATAAATCCAGTTGCCGCCACGGTAGCCAAT
CACCGTATCGTATAAATCATCGTCGGTACGTTCGGCATCGCTCATCACAATACGTGCCTGGACGTCGAGG
ATTTCGCGTGGGTCAATGCCGCGCCAGATCCACATCAGACGGTTAATCATGCGATACCAGTGAGGGATGG
TTTTACCATCAAGGGCCGACTGCACAGGCGGTTGTGCGCCGTGATTAAAGCGGCGGACTAGCGTCGAGGT
TTCAGGATGTTTAAAGCGGGGTTTGAACAGGGTTTCGCTCAGGTTTGCCTGTGTCATGGATGCAGCCTCC
AGAATACTTACTGGAAACTATTGTAACCCGCCTGAAGTTAAAAAGAACAACGCCCGGCAGTGCCAGGCGT
TGAAAAGATTAGCGACCGGAGATTGGCGGGACGAATACGACGCCCATATCCCACGGCTGTTCAATCCAGG
TATCTTGCGGGATATCAACAACATAGTCATCAACCAGCGGACGACCAGCCGGTTTTGCGAAGATGGTGAC
AAAGTGCGCTTTTGGATACATTTCACGAATCGCAACCGCAGTACCACCGGTATCCACCAGGTCATCAATA
ACGATGAAGCCTTCGCCATCGCCTTCTGCGCGTTTCAGCACTTTAAGCTCGCGCTGGTTGTCGTGATCGT
AGCTGGAAATACAAACGGTATCGACATGACGAATACCCAGTTCACGCGCCAGTAACGCACCCGGTACAGA
CCGCCACGGCTTACGGCAATAATGCCTTTCCATTGTTCAGAAGGCATCAGTCGGCTTGCGAGTTTACGTG
CATGGATCTGCAACATGTCCCAGGTGACGATGTATTTTTCGCTCATGTGAAGTGTCCCAGCCTGTTTATC
TACGGCTTAAAAAGTGTTCGAGGGGAAAATAGGTTGCGCGAGATTATAGAGATCTGGCGCACTAAAAACC
AGTATTTCACATGAGTCCGCGTCTTTTTACGCACTGCCTCTCCCTGACGCGGGATAAAGTGGTATTCTCA
AACATATCTCGCAAGCCTGTCTTGTGTCCAAGCTTTTTGCAAAAGCCTAGGCCTCCAAAAAAGCCTCCTC
ACTACTTCTGGAATAGCTCAGAGGCCGAGGCGGCCTCGGCCTCTGCATAAATAAAAAAAATTAGTCAGCC
ATGGGGCGGAGAATGGGCGGAACTGGGCGGAGTTAGGGGCGGGATGGGCGGAGTTAGGGGCGGGACTATG
GTTGCTGACTAATTGAGATGCATGCTTTGCATACTTCTGCCTGCTGGGGAGCCTGGGGACTTTCCACACC
TGGTTGCTGACTAATTGAGATGCATGCTTTGCATACTTCTGCCTGCTGGGGAGCCTGGGGACTTTCCACA
CCCTAACTGACACACATTCCACAGCTGCATTAATGAATCGGCCAACGCGCGGGGAGAGGCGGTTTGCGTA
TTGGGCGCTCTTCCGCTTCCTCGCTCACTGACTCGCTGCGCTCGGTCGTTCGGCTGCGGCGAGCGGTATC
AGCTCACTCAAAGGCGGTAATACGGTTATCCACAGAATCAGGGGATAACGCAGGAAAGAACATGTGAGCA
AAAGGCCAGCAAAAGGCCAGGAACCGTAAAAAGGCCGCGTTGCTGGCGTTTTTCCATAGGCTCCGCCCCC
CTGACGAGCATCACAAAAATCGACGCTCAAGTCAGAGGTGGCGAAACCCGACAGGACTATAAAGATACCA
GGCGTTTCCCCCTGGAAGCTCCCTCGTGCGCTCTCCTGTTCCGACCCTGCCGCTTACCGGATACCTGTCC
GCCTTTCTCCCTTCGGGAAGCGTGGCGCTTTCTCATAGCTCACGCTGTAGGTATCTCAGTTCGGTGTAGG
TCGTTCGCTCCAAGCTGGGCTGTGTGCACGAACCCCCCGTTCAGCCCGACCGCTGCGCCTTATCCGGTAA
CTATCGTCTTGAGTCCAACCCGGTAAGACACGACTTATCGCCACTGGCAGCAGCCACTGGTAACAGGATT
AGCAGAGCGAGGTATGTAGGCGGTGCTACAGAGTTCTTGAAGTGGTGGCCTAACTACGGCTACACTAGAA
GAACAGTATTTGGTATCTGCGCTCTGCTGAAGCCAGTTACCTTCGGAAAAAGAGTTGGTAGCTCTTGATC
CGGCAAACAAACCACCGCTGGTAGCGGTGGTTTTTTTGTTTGCAAGCAGCAGATTACGCGCAGAAAAAAA
GGATCTCAAGAAGATCCTTTGATCTTTTCTACGGGGTCTGACGCTCAGTGGAACGAAAACTCACGTTAAG
GGATTTTGGTCATGAGATTATCAAAAAGGATCTTCACCTAGATCCTTTTAAATTAAAAATGAAGTTTTAA
ATCAATCTAAAGTATATATGAGTAAACTTGGTCTGACAGTTACCAATGCTTAATCAGTGAGGCACCTATC
TCAGCGATCTGTCTATTTCGTTCATCCATAGTTGCCTGACTCCCCGTCGTGTAGATAACTACGATACGGG
AGGGCTTACCATCTGGCCCCAGTGCTGCAATGATACCGCGAGACCCACGCTCACCGGCTCCAGATTTATC
AGCAATAAACCAGCCAGCCGGAAGGGCCGAGCGCAGAAGTGGTCCTGCAACTTTATCCGCCTCCATCCAG
TCTATTAATTGTTGCCGGGAAGCTAGAGTAAGTAGTTCGCCAGTTAATAGTTTGCGCAACGTTGTTGCCA
TTGCTACAGGCATCGTGGTGTCACGCTCGTCGTTTGGTATGGCTTCATTCAGCTCCGGTTCCCAACGATC
AAGGCGAGTTACATGATCCCCCATGTTGTGCAAAAAAGCGGTTAGCTCCTTCGGTCCTCCGATCGTTGTC
AGAAGTAAGTTGGCCGCAGTGTTATCACTCATGGTTATGGCAGCACTGCATAATTCTCTTACTGTCATGC
CATCCGTAAGATGCTTTTCTGTGACTGGTGAGTACTCAACCAAGTCATTCTGAGAATAGTGTATGCGGCG
ACCGAGTTGCTCTTGCCCGGCGTCAATACGGGATAATACCGCGCCACATAGCAGAACTTTAAAAGTGCTC
ATCATTGGAAAACGTTCTTCGGGGCGAAAACTCTCAAGGATCTTACCGCTGTTGAGATCCAGTTCGATGT
AACCCACTCGTGCACCCAACTGATCTTCAGCATCTTTTACTTTCACCAGCGTTTCTGGGTGAGCAAAAAC
AGGAAGGCAAAATGCCGCAAAAAAGGGAATAAGGGCGACACGGAAATGTTGAATACTCATACTCTTCCTT
TTTCAATATTATTGAAGCATTTATCAGGGTTATTGTCTCATGAGCGGATACATATTTGAATGTATTTAGA
AAAATAAACAAATAGGGGTTCCGCGCACATTTCCCCGAAAAGTGCCACCTGACGTCTAAGAAACCATTAT
TATCATGACATTAACCTATAAAAATAGGCGTATCACGAGGCCCTTTCGTCTCGCGCGTTTCGGTGATGAC
GGTGAAAACCTCTGACACATGCAGCTCCCGGAGACGGTCACAGCTTGTCTGTAAGCGGATGCCGGGAGCA
GACAAGCCCGTCAGGGCGCGTCAGCGGGTGTTGGCGGGTGTCGGGGCTGGCTTAACTATGCGGCATCAGA
GCAGATTGTACTGAGAGTGCACCATTCGACGCTCTCCCTTATGCGACTCCTGCATTAGGAAGCAGCCCAG
TAGTAGGTTGAGGCCGTTGAGCACCGCCGCCGCAAGGAATGGTGCATGCAAGGAGATGGCGCCCAACAGT
CCCCCGGCCACGGGGCCTGCCACCATACCCACGCCGAAACAAGCGCTCATGAGCCCGAAGTGGCGAGCCC
GATCTTCCCCATCGGTGATGTCGGCGATATAGGCGCCAGCAACCGCACCTGTGGCGCCGGTGATGCCGGC
CACGATGCGTCCGGCGTAGAGGATCTGGCTAGCGATGACCCTGCTGATTGGTTCGCTGACCATTTCCGGG
TGCGGGACGGCGTTACCAGAAACTCAGAAGGTTCGTCCAACCAAACCGACTCTGACGGCAGTTTACGAGA
GAGATGATAGGGTCTGCTTCAGTAAGCCAGATGCTACACAATTAGGCTTGTACATATTGTCGTTAGAACG
CGGCTACAATTAATACATAACCTTATGTATCATACACATACGATTTAGGTGACACTATAGAATACACGGA
ATTAATTCTAGATGCTGCTAGAGATTTTCCACACTGACTAAAAGGGTCTGAGGGATCTCTAGTTACCAGA
GTCACACAACAGACGGGCACACACTACTTGAAGCACTCAAGGCAAGCTTTATTGAGGCTTAAGCAGTGGG
TTCCCTAGTTAGCCAGAGAGCTCCCAGGCTCAGATCTGGTCTAACCAGAGAGACCCAGTACAAGCAAAAA
GCAGATCTTGTCTTCGTTGGGAGTGAATTAGCCCTTCCAGTCCCCCCTTTTCTTTTAAAAAGTGGCTAAG
ATCTACAGCTGCCTTGTAAGTCATTGGTCTTAAAGGTACCGAGCTCGAATTAATTCCCTCGAGGTCGACG
GTATCGATGCGGGGAGGCGGCCCAAAGGGAGATCCGACTCGTCTGAGGGCGAAGGCGAAGACGCGGAAGA
GGCCGCAGAGCCGGCAGCAGGCCGCGGGAAGGAAGGTCCGCTGGATTGAGGGCCGAAGGGACGTAGCAGA
AGGACGTCCCGCGCAGAATCCAGGTGGCAACACAGGCGAGCAGCCAAGGAAAGGACGATGATTTCCCCGA
CAACACCACGGAATTGTCAGTGCCCAACAGCCGAGCCCCTGTCCAGCAGCGGGCAAGGCAGGCGGCGATG
AGTTCCGCCGTGGCAATAGGGAGGGGGAAAGCGAAAGTCCCGGAAAGGAGCTGACAGGTGGTGGCAATGC
CCCAACCAGTGGGGGTTGCGTCAGCAAACACAGTGCACACCACGCCACGTTGCCTGACAACGGGCCACAA
CTCCTCATAAAGAGACAGCAACCAGGATTTATACAAGGAGGAGAAAATGAAAGCCATACGGGAAGCAATA
GCATGATACAAAGGCATTAAAGCAGCGTATCCACATAGCGTAAAAGGAGCAACATAGTTAAGAATACCAG
TCAATCTTTCACAAATTTTGTAATCCAGAGGTTGATTATCGATAAGCTTGATATCAAGCTTGCATGCCTG
CAGGTTAGGTGCTGTCCAGGCCCAGCAGGGGGTTGGGGATGGGCTTGCCACTAGTGGTAGCACCTGCAGC
GCTTGACTTCAAATCAACCACCACCACACTTATGTTGTCTTTGCTTCCTCTCTGTATCGCCAGCTTTGAC
AAATACTCAGCCGCGGACATCGCCGCAGGATCTTTCCCTTCCTTTCTCCGCTCATCCGCGAGCAACGATG
CATCCCCAGCCACCGCGTTTTTCTTGTGCCACAAGAGAATCCGCTTCCTTGCCATCTCACACGCTTCTTC
ATCCGTCATTACATCCCAAACCCCGTCACTCGCCAAAATCAGACAATCATCTTCTTTTACTCTCTTCACA
GCCGTCACTTCCGGATCAGGAATGATGGATGGTTTCAAGTATCTATCGCCAATGGATCTCGACATGGCGA
GAACACCGAAAACACGAGCTCCATTCCACTGAATCACTTTCCCTCCTGCGGCTTCAATCCTCGCAGCTTC
ATCTTCTCTATCCGGTTTATGGTCAACGGATAATGGAAGTGCAGTTTTGCCGCGGCAAAGAACGGCTCTA
GAGTCACCGCAGTTAGCGACGAAGATGTGAGACGGGAAAACAACGGCAACCACCGACGTTGACCCAACCG
TCTCCGGCGCAACTGACTCAATCTCCGAGTCAACTCTCAGGAACGAGTTGAAAAGAGCTTTCTTCCACTT
CTCCAGCCACGTATCACCATCGCAGAGCATCGGTTTCTCCTTAGCTATCTCCTCCGCCAAAGCCAAATGC
ATCCTCTCTCTACAATAGTTCGCTACCTGAGAACCGCCATGGCCGTCGTAAACACCGAAGAAATGAGCGG
CGGATTGAGGATCAAACCGACCATCTAACATCGAACCAGAGGAAGATTGAAGGAATCTTGGTATAGTCGA
AACAGCAGCTTCCATCTCAGGTCTTCTTCCACAAATCGAAGTAAAACCATACAAAGGCACACGCGTGGAT
CCGGATCCCATATGCTTGTACAGCTCGTCCATGCCGAGAGTGATCCCGGCGGCGGTCACGAACTCCAGCA
GGACCATGTGATCGCGCTTCTCGTTGGGGTCTTTGCTCAGGGCGGACTGGGTGCTCAGGTAGTGGTTGTC
GGGCAGCAGCACGGGGCCGTCGCCGATGGGGGTGTTCTGCTGGTAGTGGTCGGCGAGCTGCACGCTGCCG
TCCTCGATGTTGTGGCGGATCTTGAAGTTCACCTTGATGCCGTTCTTCTGCTTGTCGGCCATGATATAGA
CGTTGTGGCTGTTGTAGTTGTACTCCAGCTTGTGCCCCAGGATGTTGCCGTCCTCCTTGAAGTCGATGCC
CTTCAGCTCGATGCGGTTCACCAGGGTGTCGCCCTCGAACTTCACCTCGGCGCGGGTCTTGTAGTTGCCG
TCGTCCTTGAAGAAGATGGTGCGCTCCTGGACGTAGCCTTCGGGCATGGCGGACTTGAAGAAGTCGTGCT
GCTTCATGTGGTCGGGGTAGCGGCTGAAGCACTGCACGCCGTAGGTCAGGGTGGTCACGAGGGTGGGCCA
GGGCACGGGCAGCTTGCCGGTGGTGCAGATGAACTTCAGGGTCAGCTTGCCGTAGGTGGCATCGCCCTCG
CCCTCGCCGGACACGCTGAACTTGTGGCCGTTTACGTCGCCGTCCAGCTCGACCAGGATGGGCACCACCC
CGGTGAACAGCTCCTCGCCCTTGCTCACGGTGGCGACCGGTAGCGCCTCTAGAGCTCCCTCCGCGGCCGC
CTTCATGATGGCGTACTCCCCAAAGGCCTTCTTGATGCTCATGGCGATCTCAGGCAGGGCCTTGATTTCC
ACCACGCCTTTGTCGGGGTAATTGTTTGCATCGAAGGCGTTCCGGATCTTCCGCAGGATGTCGCTCTGCT
CTTTGTTGATGTTCTTGTTGTTCAGCAGGATTTTCAGGATGCTCTTGAAGTCCACCTTCTCTTCCCGGTC
CACTCTGGCAGACAGCTCGGGGTATGTGTCGAAGGCCCACTTTTCCAGGTTGAACACGATGGAGCTGATC
TCGGGCCTGCACTGGTCGTATTTGTTGAACTCTTCCATGATATCCTCTTTGGACACGATGTCGCTGCCCA
CGAGTTCCAGCAGGTTGCCGATCCTCTTGTCGCTAGCCAGCACAAAGAAGTCGCCGTAGTTCTTCAGCTT
CATGCCCTCGCTGGTGATGGTGTACTTCTTGCCGCCTTTCTCGAAGGTGAAGCTCATGGGCATGATCTCG
CTCAGGATTCCCTTCTCGGCGTCGGGCATGATTTCTTTCAGTTTGAACCTCTCGCCGTCGAAATCGGCCA
GTTCGGTCAGGGTCTTTTTGGCCAGCAGAAACAGCAGGGCATCCTGCACTCTGTAGCGCCGGATCACTTT
CTCGCTTTTCTGGTACTCGTTCCGGCTGTTGCTCAGCCGCTTATCCAGGATTGTCTCGATCTCTTCGCTG
CTGGCGTTTCTCATCTGCCGGTTGCTGCGGATCTTGTTGCTGGCCTGCTTTCTGTACCGCTCTGTTCTGG
AGGCCCGCTCTTTCCAGAGGCCTTCTCTCTCTTCCACGCTGGTGAAGCAGTGCTGCAGGGAGCCCTTTCT
GTCGTACTCGCCCTTAAGCATGTCCATGTACCGGTAGTTGCGGTTCCACTGGTAGAAGGTCTGGAAGTCG
TCGTCCAGCACTCTCTTCATGTACTCGGCGATCAGATAGGTCACGTTGGCATTGTTGAAGTCGATGCCTT
CCATCTGTGGCAGGGACTTCAGGTGGGACTTGATCTCATTGTCGAACATCTGTCTGGGCAGTTCCACGGG
CAGATCCTCGCTGTAGATTCTGCCCAGGGTCTTCATGGCGGGTGTTTTCCACTTGTTCTGGTCCCGCCGG
ATGAAGGGCACATCCACTCTGTTGCCTTTCTTGATCTCGTTGGACAGGCCGGTCAGGTAGAACTTCCGCT
CGATCAGGTAGCGCTCGTAGAACTCGACGGCATTGGCGGGGATGCTGCGGGCGAACACCTTGTACAGAAA
TGGATGAGGCTCTGTTGTGCCCTTGCCGATCAGCCGGGCCTTCTCGAACATCAGCTTGAACTGCTGCTTG
GCCTCGTAATCGTCGCCGCTATCGTACACGGCAATGGCGCTCTGCATGATCCGGTAGTTCAGGCCGGTGA
TCTTGTTCTCGCCATCGTTCACGCTGGGCTGAAACAGCACGATGTCCTTGGCCAGGAAGTCGGCCAGCTT
GCCTGTGGAGATCTGCTTGAAGCCTCTCTTTCCCATCTTGTTGTCGGCGCTCCGAATGGACTTCCGGTCG
TCCTTGAATCTCTTGATTCTCCGCTCGGTGTCGGTCAGCATGTCGTCCACGGTCAGTCTGATGAAGGCGT
CCACATCCTTGCCGTGGGCATTGCCGCTGATCAGATCCAGGATCTTCTGAGGCAGGTCGCTCTCGGCGAT
TCCGAAGCTGGCGATATTCTCGGCGGTCACTTCTTCTTTCTGCATGGCCTGGAACAGTCTCTTGTACCGG
TTGTGCACGTCCACGATCAGCTTCTCGGTTTTCTTGCTGCCGAACAGAAACATGTGGAAGGCCATGGCTG
GAATTTCCAGGGTGCTCATCCGGCAGCTGGGGATTGTCTTGACCACGTATCTATCATCCTCGATCACGGG
CAGCAGTGGGGCGCTGTCCTCTTTGTCGTTGATAAACATCTCGACCTTGTTGTTTTCCAGGATGTAGTGT
GTGTAGGTGTCCACGATGTAGGGATAGTTGGCAGGATTGGCGTCGTCCCGCTTCATGTTCTCGAAGTCTC
TGATCCGGATGCCGCTGTTGCCGAAGGTGCCGTTCTCTTGCTTCCGCATTGTCTCGGCCTCTTCCAGTCT
GCCGAAGCCGTTCAGGGGCTGCTCGATCACTCTGACTCTGGTCTGGCCGTCGATGCAGGTCTTGTCGGCC
TTCAGCAGGTATCTCAGCTTGCCCATGTTCACGTGGAACCTGATGTGGTCGAACAGCTTGCCGTAATCGA
TATACTGCAGCAGCAGAGGCACGAATCTGTCGCTGCTCCGCTTCATCAGCACTTCATTGTGGTCGTCGCT
GATGATTCTGAACCGGGACTGCTTCTCGGCAGACAGTGTTGTGAACAGCTCGTCGGGGCACCGCTTCACT
TCGTTGAGCATATCCATGGCCACGCTCTTGTTGGACTTCTCGCTGTGGATCCGGTCCTTGGGCAGCTTGA
TGCTGTTGATGCCGAAGGATCTGATGATGATCCGCCGTTCCTCGCTCTGGGCATTGTAGCTGGAGAAGAT
GGGCAGCCTGCTCAGAAAGATGTTGATGTACTGCTTGTCCAGGAACAGGCAGATCAGCAGGGCGATTCCC
ACTCCGCTCAGGTGCAGCTTCTTCTGTGTGTCGCCGTTGTAGTCCTGCAGGCTCAGGAAGAATCCGGTAT
TCACTTGGGACTTTTTCTTGCCGTAGGCGTCCTTCACGAACTTGAACCGCTTGTCCTGGATGAAGGCCAG
GTCCTCTGTCTTGTAGCCGTATCTCTCGTTCATGTTCCGCAGGGCCACTGTGTAGTAGTTGTTGATCATG
CCGCTCAGAGGTTGCTCTGTGCTGGTCAGGAACTCGCAGCCGTCGTTCAGCTTTTCCTCGTAGGTCTTGT
ATGCGTTGGTCAGGTCCCTGTACATCTTCAGCACGCCGAAGGCGCGCTTCAGCACCTCGAAGATGTCGTT
GCTGTTCACTTCCACGCGGTTCTGCTTGTACTTGCCGTTGCTGTACTCTCTCTGGTTCTCGGCCATGATC
TTCAGGAATGGGAAGTAGCTCTGCAGCCGCTCGATGATGAACATGGTTTTCTCGGGCTGCTTGTCGTAGC
CGTTCTTGGCGTTGTACAGGTGGCTCATCACGGGGTGAAACCACAGATTCTCGTTGTTCTCGTTCTGCTC
GCCCTCAATATCGGCCACCTTCTGGATGTGGTCCAGCACGGTCTGAGCGTTCAGCATGGCCATCACGCTG
TAGGTGCCAAAGTACTTCTTCTGGTTTTCCACCAGAGCGGGGATGTTCTCGAGGGATCCGGTCAGGATCC
GCCGCAGCCGCTCAGGGTACAGCGGTCCGCCGGATCCCTTGTCATCGTCGTCCTTGTAATCCATGGTGGC
ACGCGTGAGAATTCCTGAAATGGAAGAAAAAAACTTTGAACCACTGTCTGAGGCTTGAGAATGAACCAAG
ATCCAAACTCAAAAAGGGCAAATTCCAAGGAGAATTACATCAAGTGCCAAGCTGGCCTAACTTCAGTCTC
CACCCACTCAGTGTGGGGAAACTCCATCGCATAAAACCCCTCCCCCCAACCTAAAGACGACGTACTCCAA
AAGCGCGAGAACTAATCGAGGTGCCTGGACGGCGCCCGGTACTCCGTGGAGTCACATGAAGCGACGGCTG
AGGACGGAAAGGCCCTTTTCCTTTGTGTGGGTGACTCACCCGCCCGCTCTCCCGAGCGCCGCGTCCTCCA
TTTTGAGCTCCCTGCAGCAGGGCCGGGAAGCGGCCATCTTTCCGCTCACGCAACTGGTGCCGACCGGGCC
AGCCTTGCCGCCCAGGGCGGGGCGATACACGGCGGCGCGAGGCCAGGCACCAGAGCAGGCCGGCCAGCTT
GAGACTACCCCCGTCCGATTCTCGGTGGCCGCGCTCGCAGGCCCCGCCTCGCCGAACATGTGCGCTGGGA
CGCACGGGCCCCGTCGCCGCCCGCGGCCCCAAAAACCGAAATACCAGTGTGCAGATCTTGGCCCGCATTT
ACAAGACTATCTTGCCAGAAAAAAAGCGTCGCAGCAGGTCATCAAAAATTTTAAATGGCTAGAGACTTAT
CGAAAGCAGCGAGACAGGCGCGAAGGTGCCACCAGATTCGCACGCGGCGGCCCCAGCGCCCAGGCCAGGC
CTCAACTCAAGCACGAGGCGAAGGGGCTCCTTAAGCGCAAGGCCTCGAACTCTCCCACCCACTTCCAACC
CGAAGCTCGGGATCAAGAATCACGTACTGCAGCCAGGTGGAAGTAATTCAAGGCACGCAAGGGCCATAAC
CCGTAAAGAGGCCAGGCCCGCGGGAACCACACACGGCACTTACCTGTGTTCTGGCGGCAAACCCGTTGCG
AAAAAGAACGTTCACGGCGACTACTGCACTTATATACGGTTCTCCCCCACCCTCGGGAAAAAGGCGGAGC
CAGTACACGACATCACTTTCCCAGTTTACCCCGCGCCACCTTCTCTAGGCACCGGTTCAATTGCCGACCC
CTCCCCCCAACTTCTCGGGGACTGTGGGCGATGTGCGCTCTGCCCACTGACGGGCACGAATTCGATATCA
AGCTTATCGATCCAAACTGGATCTCTGCTGTCCCTGTAATAAACCCGAAAATTTTGAATTTTTGTAATTT
GTTTTTGTAATTCTTTAGTTTGTATGTCTGTTGCTATTATGTCTACTATTCTTTCCCCTGCACTGTACCC
CCCAATCCCCCCTTTTCTTTTAAAATTGTGGATGAATACTGCCATTTGGCGATACCGTCGAGATCCGTTC
ACTAATCGAATGGATCTGTCTCTGTCTCTCTCTCCACCTTCTTCTTCTATTCCT
Features (pLannotate 1.2.2; 35 found; start..end, strand, type, name):
    415..648     -  misc_feature   RRE: The Rev response element (RRE) of HIV-1 allows for Rev-dependent mRNA export from the nucleus to the cytoplasm.
    823..1161    -  CDS            HIV-1 gag (fragment): gag protein from human immunodeficiency virus 1; gag
   1145..1270    -  misc_feature   HIV-1 Ψ: packaging signal of human immunodeficiency virus type 1
   1317..1574    -  LTR            5' LTR (truncated): truncated 5' long terminal repeat (LTR) from HIV-1
   1622..1951    -  CDS            nef (fragment): NEF_HV1BR - Experimental evidence at protein level: Swiss-Prot protein existence level 1. Extracellular Nef protein targets CD4(+) T-lymphocytes for apoptosis by interacting with CXCR4 surface receptors (PubMed:14990729). From Human immunodeficiency virus type 1 group M subtype B (isolate BRU/LAI) (HIV-1).
   2118..2252    -  polyA_signal   SV40 poly(A) signal: SV40 polyadenylation signal
   2275..2358    -  CDS            large T antigen (fragment): large T antigen from SV40 (simian virus 40)
   2677..2697    -  CDS            SV40 NLS: nuclear localization signal of SV40 (simian virus 40) large T antigen
   2827..2892    -  intron         small t intron: SV40 (simian virus 40) small t antigen intron
   2894..2968    -  CDS            small t antigen (fragment): SV40 (simian virus 40) small t antigen
   2972..3277    -  CDS            frsA (fragment): FRSA_ECOLI - Also known as yafA. Experimental evidence at protein level: Swiss-Prot protein existence level 1. Catalyzes the hydrolysis of esters (PubMed:15808744). Displays esterase activity toward pNP-butyrate (PubMed:15808744). May stimulate mixed-acid fermentation by acting as a fermentation/respiration switch that down-regulates respiration and up- regulates fermentation rates (PubMed:15169777). From Escherichia coli (strain K12).
   3372..3707    -  CDS            gpt (fragment): XGPT_ECOLI - Also known as gpp, gxu. Experimental evidence at protein level: Swiss-Prot protein existence level 1. Purine salvage pathway enzyme that catalyzes the transfer of the ribosyl-5-phosphate group from 5-phospho-alpha-D-ribose 1- diphosphate (PRPP) to the N9 position of the 6-oxopurines guanine and xanthine to form the corresponding ribonucleotides GMP (guanosine 5'- monophosphate) and XMP (xanthosine 5'-monophosphate), with the release of PPi. To a lesser extent, also acts on hypoxanthine (PubMed:9100006, PubMed:3886014). Does not ribophosphorylate adenine (PubMed:3886014). From Esch
   3707..3826    -  CDS            gpt (fragment): XGPT_ECOLI - Also known as gpp, gxu. Experimental evidence at protein level: Swiss-Prot protein existence level 1. Purine salvage pathway enzyme that catalyzes the transfer of the ribosyl-5-phosphate group from 5-phospho-alpha-D-ribose 1- diphosphate (PRPP) to the N9 position of the 6-oxopurines guanine and xanthine to form the corresponding ribonucleotides GMP (guanosine 5'- monophosphate) and XMP (xanthosine 5'-monophosphate), with the release of PPi. To a lesser extent, also acts on hypoxanthine (PubMed:9100006, PubMed:3886014). Does not ribophosphorylate adenine (PubMed:3886014). From Esch
   4026..4355    -  promoter       SV40 promoter: SV40 enhancer and early promoter
   4362..4418    -  CDS            lacI (fragment): lac repressor; lacI; The lac repressor binds to the lac operator to inhibit transcription in E. coli. This inhibition can be relieved by adding lactose or isopropyl-β-D-thiogalactopyranoside (IPTG).
   4601..5189    -  rep_origin     ori: high-copy-number ColE1/pMB1/pBR322/pUC origin of replication
   5360..6220    -  CDS            AmpR: β-lactamase; bla; confers resistance to ampicillin, carbenicillin, and related antibiotics
   6221..6325    -  promoter       AmpR promoter: bla
   6420..6455    +  CDS            rop (fragment): Rop protein, which maintains plasmids at low copy number; rop
   6557..6605    +  misc_feature   bom (fragment): basis of mobility region from pBR322
   6606..6885    -  CDS            TcR (fragment): tetracycline efflux protein; tet; confers resistance to tetracycline
   7113..7131    +  promoter       SP6 promoter: promoter for bacteriophage SP6 RNA polymerase
   7156..7389    -  LTR            3' LTR (ΔU3): self-inactivating 3' long terminal repeat (LTR) from HIV-1
   7391..7459    -  CDS            nef (fragment): NEF_HV1Z2 - Experimental evidence at protein level: Swiss-Prot protein existence level 1. Extracellular Nef protein targets CD4(+) T-lymphocytes for apoptosis by interacting with CXCR4 surface receptors. From Human immunodeficiency virus type 1 group M subtype D (isolate Z2/CDC-Z34) (HIV-1).
   7476..7498    -  misc_feature   MCS (fragment): pBluescript multiple cloning site
   7499..8087    -  misc_feature   WPRE: woodchuck hepatitis virus posttranscriptional regulatory element
   8087..8105    -  misc_feature   MCS (fragment): pBluescript multiple cloning site
   8106..8125    -  misc_feature   MCS (fragment): pUC18/19 multiple cloning site
   8197..9090    -  CDS            ABI1 (fragment): P2C56_ARATH - Experimental evidence at protein level: Swiss-Prot protein existence level 1. Key component and repressor of the abscisic acid (ABA) signaling pathway that regulates numerous ABA responses, such as stomatal closure, osmotic water permeability of the plasma membrane (Pos), drought-induced resistance and rhizogenesis, response to glucose, high light stress, seed germination and inhibition of vegetative growth. During the stomatal closure regulation, modulates the inward calcium-channel permeability as well as the actin reorganization in guard cells in response to ABA. Involved in t
   9115..9828    -  CDS            EGFP: EGFP is a basic (constitutively fluorescent) green fluorescent protein published in 1996, derived from Aequorea victoria. It is reported to be a rapidly-maturing weak dimer with moderate acid sensitivity.
  13198..13221   -  CDS            FLAG: FLAG® epitope tag, followed by an enterokinase cleavage site
  13244..14407   -  promoter       EF-1α promoter: strong constitutive promoter for human elongation factor EF-1α
  14408..14431   +  misc_feature   MCS (fragment): pBluescript multiple cloning site
  14468..14585   -  misc_feature   cPPT/CTS: central polypurine tract and central termination sequence of HIV-1
  14622..38      -  CDS            Rev (fragment) (across the origin): human immunodeficiency virus 1 (HIV-1) Rev protein; rev; enhances nuclear export of unspliced and incompletely spliced viral mRNAs
