[The description below was written by a language model from this plasmid's Addgene catalogue record and pLannotate feature annotations shown in this document.]
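Description:
pSLQ10530 is a lentiviral transfer plasmid built on the pHR backbone for mammalian expression of a catalytically dead Cas13b fusion used in the CRISPR-TO system for programmable control of RNA localization. It is propagated in E. coli through a high-copy ColE1/pUC-type origin with ampicillin selection (AmpR). The annotated backbone also carries pBR322 remnants and an SV40 promoter–gpt–SV40 poly(A) segment, present only as fragments. The lentiviral elements include a truncated HIV-1 5' LTR, the Ψ packaging signal with a gag fragment, the RRE for Rev-dependent export of the genomic RNA, the cPPT/CTS, a WPRE that enhances transcript expression, and a self-inactivating ΔU3 3' LTR. Together these allow the cassette to be packaged into virus and integrated into target cells without LTR-driven transcription.

The payload is driven by the constitutive human EF-1α promoter and encodes NES-dPspCas13b-EGFP-ABI. This consists of an N-terminal FLAG tag and a nuclear export signal, followed by Cas13b from Prevotella sp. P5-125 carrying the H133A and H1058A mutations. These mutations abolish RNA cleavage while retaining guide-directed RNA binding. EGFP follows for visualization, then a fragment of Arabidopsis ABI1, with a C-terminal V5 tag according to the catalogue entry. The automated feature table annotates FLAG, EGFP and ABI1 but leaves the roughly 3.4 kb stretch between FLAG and EGFP unlabelled, which is presumably where the NES and dCas13b coding sequence lie; the V5 tag is likewise not annotated. ABI is one half of an abscisic-acid-inducible dimerization pair, so the fusion can presumably be chemically recruited to a partner protein supplied separately. The export signal keeps the fusion in the cytoplasm, matching the stated purpose of cytoplasmic CRISPR-TO perturbation in cell lines.
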