Addgene plasmid #239266: pSLQ10530
Purpose: Expresses NES-dCas13b-ABI for CRISPR-TO perturbation in the cytoplasm of cell lines
Depositing lab: Stanley Qi. Depositing organization: Stanford University. Publication: Programmable control of spatial transcriptome in live cells and neurons. Han M, Fu ML, Zhu Y, Choi AA, Li E, Bezney J, Cai S, Miles L, Ma Y, Qi LS. Nature. 2025 Jul;643(8070):241-251. doi: 10.1038/s41586-025-09020-z. Epub 2025 May 21. PubMed 40399675.
Backbone
  Vector backbone: pHR vector backbone
  Vector type: Mammalian Expression, Lentiviral, CRISPR
Growth in bacteria
  Bacterial resistance: Ampicillin, 100 μg/mL
  Growth temperature: 37°C
  Growth strain: NEB Stable
  Copy number: High Copy
Gene/Insert
  Gene/Insert name: NES-dPspCas13b-EGFP-ABI
  Species: Prevotella sp. P5-125
  Insert size (bp): 6897
  Mutation: H133A and H1058A in PspCas13b
  Promoter: EF1a
  Tag / fusion protein: Flag tag (N terminal on insert); V5 tag (C terminal on insert)
  Cloning method: Restriction Enzyme; 5′ cloning site Unknown (unknown if destroyed)
Terms and licenses: Academic/Nonprofit Terms; Industry Terms: Not Available to Industry
How to cite: pSLQ10530 was a gift from Stanley Qi (Addgene plasmid # 239266 ; http://n2t.net/addgene:239266 ; RRID:Addgene_239266)
